>Addgene plasmid #177606 | pEcEF-TuH6 | addgene full sequence | sequence record 351522 | Addgene NGS Result
TTTTGCTGAAAGGAGGAACTATATCCGGATTGGCGAATGGG
[124 nt withheld, positions 42-165]
C
[91 nt withheld, positions 167-257]
A
[49 nt withheld, positions 259-307]
CCTTTGACGTTGGAGTCCACGTTCTTT
[37 nt withheld, positions 335-371]
ACCCTATCTCGGTCTATTCTTTTGATTTATAAGGGATTTTGCCGATTTCGGCCTATTGGTTAAAAAATGA
GCTGATTTAACAAAAATTTAACGCGAATTTTAACAAAATATTAACGCTTACAATTTAGGTGGCACTTTTC
GGGGAAATGTGCGCGGAACCCCTATTTGTTTATTTTTCTAAATACATTCAAATATGTATCCGCTCATGAG
ACAATAACCCTGATAAATGCTTCAATAATATTGAAAAAGGAAGAGTATGAGTATTCAACATTTCCGTGTC
GCCCTTATTCCCTTTTTTGCGGCATTTTGCCTTCCTGTTTTTGCTCACCCAGAAACGCTGGTGAAAGTAA
AAGATGCTGAAGATCAGTTGGGTGCACGAGTGGGTTACATCGAACTGGATCTCAACAGCGGTAAGATCCT
TGAGAGTTTTCGCCCCGAAGAACGTTTTCCAATGATGAGCACTTTTAAAGTTCTGCTATGTGGCGCGGTA
TTATCCCGTATTGACGCCGGGCAAGAGCAACTCGGTCGCCGCATACACTATTCTCAGAATGACTTGGTTG
AGTACTCACCAGTCACAGAAAAGCATCTTACGGATGGCATGACAGTAAGAGAATTATGCAGTGCTGCCAT
AACCATGAGTGATAACACTGCGGCCAACTTACTTCTGACAACGATCGGAGGACCGAAGGAGCTAACCGCT
TTTTTGCACAACATGGGGGATCATGTAACTCGCCTTGATCGTTGGGAACCGGAGCTGAATGAAGCCATAC
CAAACGACGAGCGTGACACCACGATGCCTGCAGCAATGGCAACAACGTTGCGCAAACTATTAACTGGCGA
ACTACTTACTCTAGCTTCCCGGCAACAATTAATAGACTGGATGGAGGCGGATAAAGTTGCAGGACCACTT
CTGCGCTCGGCCCTTCCGGCTGGCTGGTTTATTGCTGATAAATCTGGAGCCGGTGAGCGTGGGTCTCGCG
GTATCATTGCAGCACTGGGGCCAGATGGTAAGCCCTCCCGTATCGTAGTTATCTACACGACGGGGAGTCA
GGCAACTATGGATGAACGAAATAGACAGATCGCTGAGATAGGTGCCTCACTGATTAAGCATTGGTAACTG
TCAGACCAAGTTTACTCATATATACTTTAGATTGATTTAAAACTTCATTTTTAATTTAAAAGGATCTAGG
TGAAGATCCTTTTTGATAATCTCATGACCAAAATCCCTTAACGTGAGTTTTCGTTCCACTGAGCGTCAGA
CCCCGTAGAAAAGATCAAAGGATCTTCTTGAGATCCTTTTTTTCTGCGCGTAATCTGCTGCTTGCAAACA
AAAAAACCACCGCTACCAGCGGTGGTTTGTTTGCCGGATCAAGAGCTACCAACTCTTTTTCCGAAGGTAA
CTGGCTTCAGCAGAGCGCAGATACCAAATACTGTCCTTCTAGTGTAGCCGTAGTTAGGCCACCACTTCAA
GAACTCTGTAGCACCGCCTACATACCTCGCTCTGCTAATCCTGTTACCAGTGGCTGCTGCCAGTGGCGAT
AAGTCGTGTCTTACCGGGTTGGACTCAAGACGATAGTTACCGGATAAGGCGCAGCGGTCGGGCTGAACGG
GGGGTTCGTGCACACAGCCCAGCTTGGAGCGAACGACCTACACCGAACTGAGATACCTACAGCGTGAGCT
ATGAGAAAGCGCCACGCTTCCCGAAGGGAGAAAGGCGGACAGGTATCCGGTAAGCGGCAGGGTCGGAACA
GGAGAGCGCACGAGGGAGCTTCCAGGGGGAAACGCCTGGTATCTTTATAGTCCTGTCGGGTTTCGCCACC
TCTGACTTGAGCGTCGATTTTTGTGATGCTCGTCAGGGGGGCGGAGCCTATGGAAAAACGCCAGCAACGC
GGCCTTTTTACGGTTCCTGGCCTTTTGCTGGCCTTTTGCTCACATGTTCTTTCCTGCGTTATCCCCTGAT
TCTGTGGATAACCGTATTACCGCCTTTGAGTGAGCTGATACCGCTCGCCGCAGCCGAACGACCGAGCGCA
GCGAGTCAGTGAGCGAGGAAGCGGAAGAGCGCCTGATGCGGTATTTTCTCCTTACGCATCTGTGCGGTAT
TTCACACCGCAATGGTGCACTCTCAGTACAATCTGCTCTGATGCCGCATAGTTAAGCCAGTATACACTCC
GCTATCGCTACGTGACTGGGTCATGGCTGCGCCCCGACACCCGCCAACACCCGCTGACGCGCCCTGACGG
GCTTGTCTGCTCCCGGCATCCGCTTACAGACAAGCTGTGACCGTCTCCGGGAGCTGCATGTGTCAGAGGT
TTTCACCGTCATCACCGAAACGCGCGAGGCAGCTGCGGTAAAGCTCATCAGCGTGGTCGTGAAGCGATTC
ACAGATGTCTGCCTGTTCATCCGCGTCCAGCTCGTTGAGTTTCTCCAGAAGCGTTAATGTCTGGCTTCTG
ATAAAGCGGGCCATGTTAAGGGCGGTTTTTTCCTGTTTGGTCACTGATGCCTCCGTGTAAGGGGGATTTC
TGTTCATGGGGGTAATGATACCGATGAAACGAGAGAGGATGCTCACGATACGGGTTACTGATGATGAACA
TGCCCGGTTACTGGAACGTTGTGAGGGTAAACAACTGGCGGTATGGATGCGGCGGGACCAGAGAAAAATC
ACTCAGGGTCAATGCCAGCGCTTCGTTAATACAGATGTAGGTGTTCCACAGGGTAGCCAGCAGCATCCTG
CGATGCAGATCCGGAACATAATGGTGCAGGGCGCTGACTTCCGCGTTTCCAGACTTTACGAAACACGGAA
ACCGAAGACCATTCATGTTGTTGCTCAGGTCGCAGACGTTTTGCAGCAGCAGTCGCTTCACGTTCGCTCG
CGTATCGGTGATTCATTCTGCTAACCAGTAAGGCAACCCCGCCAGCCTAGCCGGGTCCTCAACGACAGGA
GCACGATCATGCGCACCCGTGGGGCCGCCATGCCGGCGATAATGGCCTGCTTCTCGCCGAAACGTTTGGT
GGCGGGACCAGTGACGAAGGCTTGAGCGAGGGCGTGCAAGATTCCGAATACCGCAAGCGACAGGCCGATC
ATCGTCGCGCTCCAGCGAAAGCGGTCCTCGCCGAAAATGACCCAGAGCGCTGCCGGCACCTGTCCTACGA
GTTGCATGATAAAGAAGACAGTCATAAGTGCGGCGACGATAGTCATGCCCCGCGCCCACCGGAAGGAGCT
GACTGGGTTGAAGGCTCTCAAGGGCATCGGTCGAGATCCCGGTGCCTAATGAGTGAGCTAACTTACATTA
ATTGCGTTGCGCTCACTGCCCGCTTTCCAGTCGGGAAACCTGTCGTGCCAGCTGCATTAATGAATCGGCC
AACGCGCGGGGAGAGGCGGTTTGCGTATTGGGCGCCAGGGTGGTTTTTCTTTTCACCAGTGAGACGGGCA
ACAGCTGATTGCCCTTCACCGCCTGGCCCTGAGAGAGTTGCAGCAAGCGGTCCACGCTGGTTTGCCCCAG
CAGGCGAAAATCCTGTTTGATGGTGGTTAACGGCGGGATATAACATGAGCTGTCTTCGGTATCGTCGTAT
CCCACTACCGAGATATCCGCACCAACGCGCAGCCCGGACTCGGTAATGGCGCGCATTGCGCCCAGCGCCA
TCTGATCGTTGGCAACCAGCATCGCAGTGGGAACGATGCCCTCATTCAGCATTTGCATGGTTTGTTGAAA
ACCGGACATGGCACTCCAGTCGCCTTCCCGTTCCGCTATCGGCTGAATTTGATTGCGAGTGAGATATTTA
TGCCAGCCAGCCAGACGCAGACGCGCCGAGACAGAACTTAATGGGCCCGCTAACAGCGCGATTTGCTGGT
GACCCAATGCGACCAGATGCTCCACGCCCAGTCGCGTACCGTCTTCATGGGAGAAAATAATACTGTTGAT
GGGTGTCTGGTCAGAGACATCAAGAAATAACGCCGGAACATTAGTGCAGGCAGCTTCCACAGCAATGGCA
TCCTGGTCATCCAGCGGATAGTTAATGATCAGCCCACTGACGCGTTGCGCGAGAAGATTGTGCACCGCCG
CTTTACAGGCTTCGACGCCGCTTCGTTCTACCATCGACACCACCACGCTGGCACCCAGTTGATCGGCGCG
AGATTTAATCGCCGCGACAATTTGCGACGGCGCGTGCAGGGCCAGACTGGAGGTGGCAACGCCAATCAGC
AACGACTGTTTGCCCGCCAGTTGTTGTGCCACGCGGTTGGGAATGTAATTCAGCTCCGCCATCGCCGCTT
CCACTTTTTCCCGCGTTTTCGCAGAAACGTGGCTGGCCTGGTTCACCACGCGGGAAACGGTCTGATAAGA
GACACCGGCATACTCTGCGACATCGTATAACGTTACTGGTTTCACATTCACCACCCTGAATTGACTCTCT
TCCGGGCGCTATCATGCCATACCGCGAAAGGTTTTGCGCCATTCGATGGTGTCCGGGATCTCGACGCTCT
CCCTTATGCGACTCCTGCATTAGGAAGCAGCCCAGTAGTAGGTTGAGGCCGTTGAGCACCGCCGCCGCAA
GGAATGGTGCATGCAAGGAGATGGCGCCCAACAGTCCCCCGGCCACGGGGCCTGCCACCATACCCACGCC
GAAACAAGCGCTCATGAGCCCGAAGTGGCGAGCCCGATCTTCCCCATCGGTGATGTCGGCGATATAGGCG
CCAGCAACCGCACCTGTGGCGCCGGTGATGCCGGCCACGATGCGTCCGGCGTAGAGGATCGAGATCTCGA
TCCCGCGAAATTAATACGACTCACTATAGGGGAATTGTGAGCGGATAACAATTCCCCTCTAGAAATAATT
TTGTTTAACTTTAAGAAGGAGATATAAGG
[1182 nt withheld, positions 5231-6412]
CACCATCACCATCATCACTGAGATCCGGCTGCTAACAAAGCCCGAAAGGAAGCTGAGTTGGCTGCTGCCA
CCGCTGAGCAATAACTAGCATAACCCCTTGGGGCCTCTAAACGGGTCTTGAGGGGTT
Features (pLannotate 1.2.2; 18 found; start..end, strand, type, name):
     42..470     +  rep_origin     f1 ori (sequence partly withheld): f1 bacteriophage origin of replication; arrow indicates direction of (+) strand synthesis
    523..627     +  promoter       AmpR promoter: bla
    628..1488    +  CDS            AmpR: β-lactamase; bla; confers resistance to ampicillin, carbenicillin, and related antibiotics
   1659..2247    +  rep_origin     ori: high-copy-number ColE1/pMB1/pBR322/pUC origin of replication
   2433..2572    -  misc_feature   bom: basis of mobility region from pBR322
   2674..2865    -  CDS            rop: Rop protein, which maintains plasmids at low copy number; rop
   2882..3262    +  CDS            YPB1_ECOLX: Protein predicted: Swiss-Prot protein existence level 4. From Escherichia coli.
   3334..3625    -  CDS            TcR (fragment): tetracycline efflux protein; tet; confers resistance to tetracycline
   3640..3661    -  protein_bind   CAP binding site: CAP binding activates transcription in the presence of cAMP. E. coli catabolite activator protein
   3674..4756    -  CDS            lacI: lac repressor; lacI; The lac repressor binds to the lac operator to inhibit transcription in E. coli. This inhibition can be relieved by adding lactose or isopropyl-β-D-thiogalactopyranoside (IPTG).
   4757..4834    -  promoter       lacI promoter: lacI
   4842..5121    -  CDS            TcR (fragment): tetracycline efflux protein; tet; confers resistance to tetracycline
   5143..5161    +  promoter       T7 promoter: promoter for bacteriophage T7 RNA polymerase
   5162..5186    +  protein_bind   lac operator: The lac repressor binds to the lac operator to inhibit transcription in E. coli. This inhibition can be relieved by adding lactose or isopropyl-β-D-thiogalactopyranoside (IPTG). lac repressor encoded by lacI
   5201..5223    +  RBS            RBS: efficient ribosome binding site from bacteriophage T7 gene 10 (Olins and Rangwala, 1989)
   5231..6412    +  CDS            tufA (sequence withheld): EFTU1_ECOLI - Experimental evidence at protein level: Swiss-Prot protein existence level 1. (Microbial infection) Required for the tRNase activity of CdiA-CT from E.coli strain NC101; the toxic CT module is thought to cleave tRNA in the context of translationally active GTP EF-Tu-aa-tRNA complexes. The toxin may remodel the EF-Tu-aa-tRNA complex to displace the 3'-end of the aa-tRNA so it can enter the toxin active site and be cleaved. GTP is required for tRNase activity but is not hydrolyzed. CdiA-CT is the toxic component of a toxin-immunity protein module, which functions as a cellular cont
   6440..6489    +  CDS            SET1 (fragment): solubility-enhancement tag derived from T7 phage gene 10B
   6497..5       +  terminator     T7 terminator (across the origin): transcription terminator for bacteriophage T7 RNA polymerase
