[The description below was written by a language model from this plasmid's Addgene catalogue record and pLannotate feature annotations shown in this document.]
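Description:
pEcEF-TuH6 is a bacterial expression plasmid built on the pJL-H6 backbone for producing Escherichia coli elongation factor Tu (EF-Tu) carrying a hexahistidine tag. The annotated layout resembles a pET-style vector. It is propagated through a ColE1/pMB1-type origin and selected with ampicillin via the bla gene and its own promoter. The catalogue lists it as high copy, although the feature table also detects the pBR322 bom site and a rop gene, which normally moderates copy number. An f1 origin is present as well, along with two nonfunctional tetracycline-resistance fragments that are remnants of the pBR322 lineage.

The expression cassette consists of a T7 promoter followed immediately by a lac operator, the efficient ribosome binding site from T7 gene 10, the tufA coding sequence, and a T7 terminator that spans the numbering origin of the circular record. A plasmid-borne lacI gene with its native promoter supplies lac repressor, so transcription is held off until lactose or IPTG is added. Expression also depends on a host that provides T7 RNA polymerase. The insert was introduced by ligation-independent cloning, and the catalogue places the hexahistidine tag at the C terminus, contributed by the backbone. The feature table does not annotate a His tag explicitly, showing only a short fragment downstream of tufA matched to a T7 gene 10B-derived solubility tag, which may be an incidental match to backbone sequence.

The stated purpose is expression of His-tagged EF-Tu in E. coli. Such a tag would allow metal-affinity purification of the translation factor, though the record gives no specific downstream application.
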