Addgene plasmid #177606: pEcEF-TuH6
Purpose: Expresses His tagged EF-Tu in Escherichia coli cells
Depositing lab: Kambiz Hamadani. Depositing organization: California State University, San Marcos.
Backbone
  Vector backbone: pJL-H6
  Vector type: Bacterial Expression
Growth in bacteria
  Bacterial resistance: Ampicillin, 100 μg/mL
  Growth temperature: 37°C
  Growth strain: DH5alpha
  Copy number: High Copy
Gene/Insert
  Gene/Insert name: Elongation Factor-Tu
  Species: Escherichia coli
  Tag / fusion protein: Hexahistidine (C terminal on backbone)
  Cloning method: Ligation Independent Cloning
Terms and licenses: Academic/Nonprofit Terms; Industry Terms: Not Available to Industry
How to cite: pEcEF-TuH6 was a gift from Kambiz Hamadani (Addgene plasmid # 177606 ; http://n2t.net/addgene:177606 ; RRID:Addgene_177606)
