>Addgene plasmid #177606 | pEcEF-TuH6 | depositor partial sequence | sequence record 344513 | E. coli Elongation Factor-Tu cDNA insert
[1182 nt withheld, positions 1-1182]
TAA
